Addgene plasmid #140317: pDEST40-2XFL-Src-Y419F
Purpose: Expresses Flag-tagged human Src-Y419F in mammalian cells for structure-function studies
Depositing lab: Mark Moasser. Depositing organization: University of California, San Francisco (UCSF). Publication: A Dimerization Function in the Intrinsically Disordered N-Terminal Region of Src. Spassov DS, Ruiz-Saenz A, Piple A, Moasser MM. Cell Rep. 2018 Oct 9;25(2):449-463.e4. doi: 10.1016/j.celrep.2018.09.035. PubMed 30304684.
Backbone
  Vector backbone: modified pcDNA-pDEST40
  Backbone manufacturer: modified from ThermoFisher 12274015
  Backbone size w/o insert (bp): 7100
  Vector type: Mammalian Expression
  Selectable markers: Neomycin (select with G418)
Growth in bacteria
  Bacterial resistance: Ampicillin, 100 μg/mL
  Growth temperature: 37°C
  Growth strain: DH5alpha
  Copy number: High Copy
Gene/Insert
  Gene/Insert name: Src mutant (alt name: Y419F)
  Species: H. sapiens (human)
  Insert size (bp): 1608
  Mutation: Y419F
  Entrez Gene: SRC (a.k.a. ASV, SRC1, THC6, c-SRC, p60-Src)
  Promoter: CMV
  Tag / fusion protein: 2X Flag (C terminal on backbone)
  Cloning method: Gateway Cloning
Terms and licenses: Academic/Nonprofit Terms; Industry Terms: Not Available to Industry
How to cite: pDEST40-2XFL-Src-Y419F was a gift from Mark Moasser (Addgene plasmid # 140317 ; http://n2t.net/addgene:140317 ; RRID:Addgene_140317)
