[The description below was written by a language model from this plasmid's Addgene catalogue record, the feature table of its GenBank file and pLannotate feature annotations shown in this document.]
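Description:
pDEST40-2XFL-Src-Y419F is a mammalian expression plasmid built on a modified pcDNA-DEST40 Gateway destination backbone. It is propagated in E. coli through a high-copy ColE1/pUC-type origin with ampicillin selection (AmpR under its own bla promoter). It also carries an f1 origin for single-stranded DNA production. For selection in mammalian cells, an SV40 early promoter drives a neomycin phosphotransferase gene followed by an SV40 polyadenylation signal, conferring G418 resistance.

The payload is the 1,608 bp human SRC coding sequence carrying the Y419F substitution. It was inserted by Gateway recombination and is therefore flanked by attB1 and attB2 sites. Transcription is driven by the CMV immediate-early enhancer and promoter and terminated by the bovine growth hormone polyadenylation signal. A T7 promoter lies upstream of the insert. Downstream of attB2, the backbone supplies a C-terminal tandem 2X Flag tag, which the automated annotation reports as a partial 3xFLAG match. A V5 epitope sequence from the parental vector is annotated after it, but the record does not say whether it is translated as part of the fusion. Tyr419 is the activation-loop autophosphorylation site of human Src, so replacing it with phenylalanine prevents phosphorylation at that position.

The stated purpose is expression of Flag-tagged Src-Y419F in mammalian cells for structure-function studies, and the associated work concerns a dimerization function in Src's disordered N-terminal region. The full-sequence annotation covers the whole 7,175 nt plasmid. The separate GenBank record covers only the 1,608 bp insert and carries no feature annotation.
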