Features (pLannotate 1.2.2; 24 found; start..end, strand, type, name):
     28..80      -  misc_feature   bom (fragment): basis of mobility region from pBR322
    235..614     +  enhancer       CMV enhancer: human cytomegalovirus immediate early enhancer
    615..818     +  promoter       CMV promoter: human cytomegalovirus (CMV) immediate early promoter
    814..847     +  LTR            5' LTR (truncated) (fragment): truncated 5' long terminal repeat (LTR) from HIV-1
    863..881     +  promoter       T7 promoter: promoter for bacteriophage T7 RNA polymerase
    911..935     +  protein_bind   attB1: mutant version of attB; recombination site for the Gateway® BP reaction BP Clonase™
    953..2560    +  CDS            SRC: SRC_HUMAN - Also known as SRC1. Experimental evidence at protein level: Swiss-Prot protein existence level 1. Non-receptor protein tyrosine kinase which is activated following engagement of many different classes of cellular receptors including immune response receptors, integrins and other adhesion receptors, receptor protein tyrosine kinases, G protein-coupled receptors as well as cytokine receptors. Participates in signaling pathways that control a diverse spectrum of biological activities including gene transcription, immune response, cell adhesion, cell cycle progression, apoptosis, migra
   2562..2586    -  protein_bind   attB2: mutant version of attB; recombination site for the Gateway® BP reaction BP Clonase™
   2597..2647    +  CDS            3xFLAG (fragment): three tandem FLAG® epitope tags
   2673..2714    +  CDS            V5 tag: epitope tag from simian virus 5
   2770..2994    +  polyA_signal   bGH poly(A) signal: bovine growth hormone polyadenylation signal
   2998..3019    +  promoter       SV40 promoter (fragment): SV40 enhancer and early promoter
   3040..3468    +  rep_origin     f1 ori (sequence partly withheld): f1 bacteriophage origin of replication; arrow indicates direction of (+) strand synthesis
   3482..3811    +  promoter       SV40 promoter: SV40 enhancer and early promoter
   3878..4669    +  CDS            neo: KKA2_KLEPN - Also known as kan, nptII. Experimental evidence at protein level: Swiss-Prot protein existence level 1. Resistance to kanamycin, neomycin, paromomycin, ribostamycin, butirosin and gentamicin B. From Klebsiella pneumoniae.
   4695..4853    +  CDS            ble (fragment): BLE_KLEPN - Experimental evidence at protein level: Swiss-Prot protein existence level 1. Binding protein with a strong affinity to the bleomycin family of antibiotics. Binds to CL990; an antimitotic-antibiotic compound. From Klebsiella pneumoniae.
   4848..4969    +  polyA_signal   SV40 poly(A) signal: SV40 polyadenylation signal
   5042..5058    -  protein_bind   lac operator: The lac repressor binds to the lac operator to inhibit transcription in E. coli. This inhibition can be relieved by adding lactose or isopropyl-β-D-thiogalactopyranoside (IPTG). lac repressor encoded by lacI
   5066..5096    -  promoter       lac promoter: promoter for the E. coli lac operon
   5111..5132    -  protein_bind   CAP binding site: CAP binding activates transcription in the presence of cAMP. E. coli catabolite activator protein
   5145..5237    -  CDS            lacI (fragment): lac repressor; lacI; The lac repressor binds to the lac operator to inhibit transcription in E. coli. This inhibition can be relieved by adding lactose or isopropyl-β-D-thiogalactopyranoside (IPTG).
   5420..6008    -  rep_origin     ori: high-copy-number ColE1/pMB1/pBR322/pUC origin of replication
   6179..7039    -  CDS            AmpR: β-lactamase; bla; confers resistance to ampicillin, carbenicillin, and related antibiotics
   7040..7144    -  promoter       AmpR promoter: bla
>Addgene plasmid #140317 | pDEST40-2XFL-Src-Y419F | addgene full sequence | sequence record 291902 | Addgene NGS Result
GACGGATCGGGAGATCTCCCGATCCCCTATGGTGCACTCTCAGTACAATCTGCTCTGATGCCGCATAGTT
AAGCCAGTATCTGCTCCCTGCTTGTGTGTTGGAGGTCGCTGAGTAGTGCGCGAGCAAAATTTAAGCTACA
ACAAGGCAAGGCTTGACCGACAATTGCATGAAGAATCTGCTTAGGGTTAGGCGTTTTGCGCTGCTTCGCG
ATGTACGGGCCAGATATACGCGTTGACATTGATTATTGACTAGTTATTAATAGTAATCAATTACGGGGTC
ATTAGTTCATAGCCCATATATGGAGTTCCGCGTTACATAACTTACGGTAAATGGCCCGCCTGGCTGACCG
CCCAACGACCCCCGCCCATTGACGTCAATAATGACGTATGTTCCCATAGTAACGCCAATAGGGACTTTCC
ATTGACGTCAATGGGTGGAGTATTTACGGTAAACTGCCCACTTGGCAGTACATCAAGTGTATCATATGCC
AAGTACGCCCCCTATTGACGTCAATGACGGTAAATGGCCCGCCTGGCATTATGCCCAGTACATGACCTTA
TGGGACTTTCCTACTTGGCAGTACATCTACGTATTAGTCATCGCTATTACCATGGTGATGCGGTTTTGGC
AGTACATCAATGGGCGTGGATAGCGGTTTGACTCACGGGGATTTCCAAGTCTCCACCCCATTGACGTCAA
TGGGAGTTTGTTTTGGCACCAAAATCAACGGGACTTTCCAAAATGTCGTAACAACTCCGCCCCATTGACG
CAAATGGGCGGTAGGCGTGTACGGTGGGAGGTCTATATAAGCAGAGCTCTCTGGCTAACTAGAGAACCCA
CTGCTTACTGGCTTATCGAAATTAATACGACTCACTATAGGGAGACCCAAGCTGGCTAGTTAAGCTATCA
ACAAGTTTGTACAAAAAAGCAGGCTTCGAAGGAGATAGAACCATGGGTAGCAACAAGAGCAAGCCCAAGG
ATGCCAGCCAGCGGCGCCGCAGCCTGGAGCCCGCCGAGAACGTGCACGGCGCTGGCGGGGGCGCTTTCCC
CGCCTCGCAGACCCCCAGCAAGCCAGCCTCGGCCGACGGCCACCGCGGCCCCAGCGCGGCCTTCGCCCCC
GCGGCCGCCGAGCCCAAGCTGTTCGGAGGCTTCAACTCCTCGGACACCGTCACCTCCCCGCAGAGGGCGG
GCCCGCTGGCCGGTGGAGTGACCACCTTTGTGGCCCTCTATGACTATGAGTCTAGGACGGAGACAGACCT
GTCCTTCAAGAAAGGCGAGCGGCTCCAGATTGTCAACAACACAGAGGGAGACTGGTGGCTGGCCCACTCG
CTCAGCACAGGACAGACAGGCTACATCCCCAGCAACTACGTGGCGCCCTCCGACTCCATCCAGGCTGAGG
AGTGGTATTTTGGCAAGATCACCAGACGGGAGTCAGAGCGGTTACTGCTCAATGCAGAGAACCCGAGAGG
GACCTTCCTCGTGCGAGAAAGTGAGACCACGAAAGGTGCCTACTGCCTCTCAGTGTCTGACTTCGACAAC
GCCAAGGGCCTCAACGTGAAGCACTACAAGATCCGCAAGCTGGACAGCGGCGGCTTCTACATCACCTCCC
GCACCCAGTTCAACAGCCTGCAGCAGCTGGTGGCCTACTACTCCAAACACGCCGATGGCCTGTGCCACCG
CCTCACCACCGTGTGCCCCACGTCCAAGCCGCAGACTCAGGGCCTGGCCAAGGATGCCTGGGAGATCCCT
CGGGAGTCGCTGCGGCTGGAGGTCAAGCTGGGCCAGGGCTGCTTTGGCGAGGTGTGGATGGGGACCTGGA
ACGGTACCACCAGGGTGGCCATCAAAACCCTGAAGCCTGGCACGATGTCTCCAGAGGCCTTCCTGCAGGA
GGCCCAGGTCATGAAGAAGCTGAGGCATGAGAAGCTGGTGCAGTTGTATGCTGTGGTTTCAGAGGAGCCC
ATTTACATCGTCACGGAGTACATGAGCAAGGGGAGTTTGCTGGACTTTCTCAAGGGGGAGACAGGCAAGT
ACCTGCGGCTGCCTCAGCTGGTGGACATGGCTGCTCAGATCGCCTCAGGCATGGCGTACGTGGAGCGGAT
GAACTACGTCCACCGGGACCTTCGTGCAGCCAACATCCTGGTGGGAGAGAACCTGGTGTGCAAAGTGGCC
GACTTTGGGCTGGCTCGGCTCATTGAAGACAATGAGTTCACGGCGCGGCAAGGTGCCAAATTCCCCATCA
AGTGGACGGCTCCAGAAGCTGCCCTCTATGGCCGCTTCACCATCAAGTCGGACGTGTGGTCCTTCGGGAT
CCTGCTGACTGAGCTCACCACAAAGGGACGGGTGCCCTACCCTGGGATGGTGAACCGCGAGGTGCTGGAC
CAGGTGGAGCGGGGCTACCGGATGCCCTGCCCGCCGGAGTGTCCCGAGTCCCTGCACGACCTCATGTGCC
AGTGCTGGCGGAAGGAGCCTGAGGAGCGGCCCACCTTCGAGTACCTGCAGGCCTTCCTGGAGGACTACTT
CACGTCCACCGAGCCCCAGTACCAGCCCGGGGAGAACCTCGACCCAGCTTTCTTGTACAAAGTGGTTGAT
CTAGAGGATTACAAGGATGACGACGATAAGGGAGATTACAAGGATGACGACGATAAGTGATCTAGAGGGC
CCGCGGTTCGAAGGTAAGCCTATCCCTAACCCTCTCCTCGGTCTCGATTCTACGCGTACCGGTCATCATC
ACCATCACCATTGAGTTTAAACCCGCTGATCAGCCTCGACTGTGCCTTCTAGTTGCCAGCCATCTGTTGT
TTGCCCCTCCCCCGTGCCTTCCTTGACCCTGGAAGGTGCCACTCCCACTGTCCTTTCCTAATAAAATGAG
GAAATTGCATCGCATTGTCTGAGTAGGTGTCATTCTATTCTGGGGGGTGGGGTGGGGCAGGACAGCAAGG
GGGAGGATTGGGAAGACAATAGCAGGCATGCTGGGGATGCGGTGGGCTCTATGGCTTCTGAGGCGGAAAG
AACCAGCTGGGGCTCTAGGGGGTATCCCC
[124 nt withheld, positions 3040-3163]
C
[91 nt withheld, positions 3165-3255]
A
[49 nt withheld, positions 3257-3305]
CCTTTGACGTTGGAGTCCACGTTCTTT
[37 nt withheld, positions 3333-3369]
ACCCTATCTCGGTCTATTCTTTTGATTTATAAGGGATTTTGCCGATTTCGGCCTATTGGTTAAAAAATGA
GCTGATTTAACAAAAATTTAACGCGAATTAATTCTGTGGAATGTGTGTCAGTTAGGGTGTGGAAAGTCCC
CAGGCTCCCCAGCAGGCAGAAGTATGCAAAGCATGCATCTCAATTAGTCAGCAACCAGGTGTGGAAAGTC
CCCAGGCTCCCCAGCAGGCAGAAGTATGCAAAGCATGCATCTCAATTAGTCAGCAACCATAGTCCCGCCC
CTAACTCCGCCCATCCCGCCCCTAACTCCGCCCAGTTCCGCCCATTCTCCGCCCCATGGCTGACTAATTT
TTTTTATTTATGCAGAGGCCGAGGCCGCCTCTGCCTCTGAGCTATTCCAGAAGTAGTGAGGAGGCTTTTT
TGGAGGCCTAGGCTTTTGCAAAAAGCTCCCGGGAGCTTGTATATCCATTTTCGGATCTGATCAAGAGACA
GGATGAGGATCGTTTCGCATGATTGAACAAGATGGATTGCACGCAGGTTCTCCGGCCGCTTGGGTGGAGA
GGCTATTCGGCTATGACTGGGCACAACAGACAATCGGCTGCTCTGATGCCGCCGTGTTCCGGCTGTCAGC
GCAGGGGCGCCCGGTTCTTTTTGTCAAGACCGACCTGTCCGGTGCCCTGAATGAACTGCAGGACGAGGCA
GCGCGGCTATCGTGGCTGGCCACGACGGGCGTTCCTTGCGCAGCTGTGCTCGACGTTGTCACTGAAGCGG
GAAGGGACTGGCTGCTATTGGGCGAAGTGCCGGGGCAGGATCTCCTGTCATCTCACCTTGCTCCTGCCGA
GAAAGTATCCATCATGGCTGATGCAATGCGGCGGCTGCATACGCTTGATCCGGCTACCTGCCCATTCGAC
CACCAAGCGAAACATCGCATCGAGCGAGCACGTACTCGGATGGAAGCCGGTCTTGTCGATCAGGATGATC
TGGACGAAGAGCATCAGGGGCTCGCGCCAGCCGAACTGTTCGCCAGGCTCAAGGCGCGCATGCCCGACGG
CGAGGATCTCGTCGTGACCCATGGCGATGCCTGCTTGCCGAATATCATGGTGGAAAATGGCCGCTTTTCT
GGATTCATCGACTGTGGCCGGCTGGGTGTGGCGGACCGCTATCAGGACATAGCGTTGGCTACCCGTGATA
TTGCTGAAGAGCTTGGCGGCGAATGGGCTGACCGCTTCCTCGTGCTTTACGGTATCGCCGCTCCCGATTC
GCAGCGCATCGCCTTCTATCGCCTTCTTGACGAGTTCTTCTGAGCGGGACTCTGGGGTTCGCGAAATGAC
CGACCAAGCGACGCCCAACCTGCCATCACGAGATTTCGATTCCACCGCCGCCTTCTATGAAAGGTTGGGC
TTCGGAATCGTTTTCCGGGACGCCGGCTGGATGATCCTCCAGCGCGGGGATCTCATGCTGGAGTTCTTCG
CCCACCCCAACTTGTTTATTGCAGCTTATAATGGTTACAAATAAAGCAATAGCATCACAAATTTCACAAA
TAAAGCATTTTTTTCACTGCATTCTAGTTGTGGTTTGTCCAAACTCATCAATGTATCTTATCATGTCTGT
ATACCGTCGACCTCTAGCTAGAGCTTGGCGTAATCATGGTCATAGCTGTTTCCTGTGTGAAATTGTTATC
CGCTCACAATTCCACACAACATACGAGCCGGAAGCATAAAGTGTAAAGCCTGGGGTGCCTAATGAGTGAG
CTAACTCACATTAATTGCGTTGCGCTCACTGCCCGCTTTCCAGTCGGGAAACCTGTCGTGCCAGCTGCAT
TAATGAATCGGCCAACGCGCGGGGAGAGGCGGTTTGCGTATTGGGCGCTCTTCCGCTTCCTCGCTCACTG
ACTCGCTGCGCTCGGTCGTTCGGCTGCGGCGAGCGGTATCAGCTCACTCAAAGGCGGTAATACGGTTATC
CACAGAATCAGGGGATAACGCAGGAAAGAACATGTGAGCAAAAGGCCAGCAAAAGGCCAGGAACCGTAAA
AAGGCCGCGTTGCTGGCGTTTTTCCATAGGCTCCGCCCCCCTGACGAGCATCACAAAAATCGACGCTCAA
GTCAGAGGTGGCGAAACCCGACAGGACTATAAAGATACCAGGCGTTTCCCCCTGGAAGCTCCCTCGTGCG
CTCTCCTGTTCCGACCCTGCCGCTTACCGGATACCTGTCCGCCTTTCTCCCTTCGGGAAGCGTGGCGCTT
TCTCATAGCTCACGCTGTAGGTATCTCAGTTCGGTGTAGGTCGTTCGCTCCAAGCTGGGCTGTGTGCACG
AACCCCCCGTTCAGCCCGACCGCTGCGCCTTATCCGGTAACTATCGTCTTGAGTCCAACCCGGTAAGACA
CGACTTATCGCCACTGGCAGCAGCCACTGGTAACAGGATTAGCAGAGCGAGGTATGTAGGCGGTGCTACA
GAGTTCTTGAAGTGGTGGCCTAACTACGGCTACACTAGAAGAACAGTATTTGGTATCTGCGCTCTGCTGA
AGCCAGTTACCTTCGGAAAAAGAGTTGGTAGCTCTTGATCCGGCAAACAAACCACCGCTGGTAGCGGTGG
TTTTTTTGTTTGCAAGCAGCAGATTACGCGCAGAAAAAAAGGATCTCAAGAAGATCCTTTGATCTTTTCT
ACGGGGTCTGACGCTCAGTGGAACGAAAACTCACGTTAAGGGATTTTGGTCATGAGATTATCAAAAAGGA
TCTTCACCTAGATCCTTTTAAATTAAAAATGAAGTTTTAAATCAATCTAAAGTATATATGAGTAAACTTG
GTCTGACAGTTACCAATGCTTAATCAGTGAGGCACCTATCTCAGCGATCTGTCTATTTCGTTCATCCATA
GTTGCCTGACTCCCCGTCGTGTAGATAACTACGATACGGGAGGGCTTACCATCTGGCCCCAGTGCTGCAA
TGATACCGCGAGACCCACGCTCACCGGCTCCAGATTTATCAGCAATAAACCAGCCAGCCGGAAGGGCCGA
GCGCAGAAGTGGTCCTGCAACTTTATCCGCCTCCATCCAGTCTATTAATTGTTGCCGGGAAGCTAGAGTA
AGTAGTTCGCCAGTTAATAGTTTGCGCAACGTTGTTGCCATTGCTACAGGCATCGTGGTGTCACGCTCGT
CGTTTGGTATGGCTTCATTCAGCTCCGGTTCCCAACGATCAAGGCGAGTTACATGATCCCCCATGTTGTG
CAAAAAAGCGGTTAGCTCCTTCGGTCCTCCGATCGTTGTCAGAAGTAAGTTGGCCGCAGTGTTATCACTC
ATGGTTATGGCAGCACTGCATAATTCTCTTACTGTCATGCCATCCGTAAGATGCTTTTCTGTGACTGGTG
AGTACTCAACCAAGTCATTCTGAGAATAGTGTATGCGGCGACCGAGTTGCTCTTGCCCGGCGTCAATACG
GGATAATACCGCGCCACATAGCAGAACTTTAAAAGTGCTCATCATTGGAAAACGTTCTTCGGGGCGAAAA
CTCTCAAGGATCTTACCGCTGTTGAGATCCAGTTCGATGTAACCCACTCGTGCACCCAACTGATCTTCAG
CATCTTTTACTTTCACCAGCGTTTCTGGGTGAGCAAAAACAGGAAGGCAAAATGCCGCAAAAAAGGGAAT
AAGGGCGACACGGAAATGTTGAATACTCATACTCTTCCTTTTTCAATATTATTGAAGCATTTATCAGGGT
TATTGTCTCATGAGCGGATACATATTTGAATGTATTTAGAAAAATAAACAAATAGGGGTTCCGCGCACAT
TTCCCCGAAAAGTGCCACCTGACGTC
