LOCUS       Exported 1608 bp ds-DNA linear SYN 29-MAY-2021
DEFINITION  Expresses Flag-tagged human Src-Y419F in mammalian cells for
            structure-function studies.
ACCESSION   .
VERSION     .
KEYWORDS    pDEST40-2XFL-Src-Y419F
SOURCE      synthetic DNA construct
  ORGANISM  synthetic DNA construct
REFERENCE   1 (bases 1 to 1608)
  AUTHORS   Spassov DS, Ruiz-Saenz A, Piple A, Moasser MM
  TITLE     A Dimerization Function in the Intrinsically Disordered N-Terminal
            Region of Src.
  JOURNAL   Cell Rep. 2018 Oct 9;25(2):449-463.e4. doi:
            10.1016/j.celrep.2018.09.035.
  PUBMED    30304684
REFERENCE   2 (bases 1 to 1608)
  AUTHORS   .
  TITLE     Direct Submission
  JOURNAL   Exported May 29, 2021 from SnapGene Server 1.1.58
            http://www.snapgene.com
FEATURES             Location/Qualifiers
     source          1..1608
                     /organism="synthetic DNA construct"
                     /mol_type="other DNA"
ORIGIN
        1 atgggtagca acaagagcaa gcccaaggat gccagccagc ggcgccgcag cctggagccc
       61 gccgagaacg tgcacggcgc tggcgggggc gctttccccg cctcgcagac ccccagcaag
      121 ccagcctcgg ccgacggcca ccgcggcccc agcgcggcct tcgcccccgc ggccgccgag
      181 cccaagctgt tcggaggctt caactcctcg gacaccgtca cctccccgca gagggcgggc
      241 ccgctggccg gtggagtgac cacctttgtg gccctctatg actatgagtc taggacggag
      301 acagacctgt ccttcaagaa aggcgagcgg ctccagattg tcaacaacac agagggagac
      361 tggtggctgg cccactcgct cagcacagga cagacaggct acatccccag caactacgtg
      421 gcgccctccg actccatcca ggctgaggag tggtattttg gcaagatcac cagacgggag
      481 tcagagcggt tactgctcaa tgcagagaac ccgagaggga ccttcctcgt gcgagaaagt
      541 gagaccacga aaggtgccta ctgcctctca gtgtctgact tcgacaacgc caagggcctc
      601 aacgtgaagc actacaagat ccgcaagctg gacagcggcg gcttctacat cacctcccgc
      661 acccagttca acagcctgca gcagctggtg gcctactact ccaaacacgc cgatggcctg
      721 tgccaccgcc tcaccaccgt gtgccccacg tccaagccgc agactcaggg cctggccaag
      781 gatgcctggg agatccctcg ggagtcgctg cggctggagg tcaagctggg ccagggctgc
      841 tttggcgagg tgtggatggg gacctggaac ggtaccacca gggtggccat caaaaccctg
      901 aagcctggca cgatgtctcc agaggccttc ctgcaggagg cccaggtcat gaagaagctg
      961 aggcatgaga agctggtgca gttgtatgct gtggtttcag aggagcccat ttacatcgtc
     1021 acggagtaca tgagcaaggg gagtttgctg gactttctca agggggagac aggcaagtac
     1081 ctgcggctgc ctcagctggt ggacatggct gctcagatcg cctcaggcat ggcgtacgtg
     1141 gagcggatga actacgtcca ccgggacctt cgtgcagcca acatcctggt gggagagaac
     1201 ctggtgtgca aagtggccga ctttgggctg gctcggctca ttgaagacaa tgagttcacg
     1261 gcgcggcaag gtgccaaatt ccccatcaag tggacggctc cagaagctgc cctctatggc
     1321 cgcttcacca tcaagtcgga cgtgtggtcc ttcgggatcc tgctgactga gctcaccaca
     1381 aagggacggg tgccctaccc tgggatggtg aaccgcgagg tgctggacca ggtggagcgg
     1441 ggctaccgga tgccctgccc gccggagtgt cccgagtccc tgcacgacct catgtgccag
     1501 tgctggcgga aggagcctga ggagcggccc accttcgagt acctgcaggc cttcctggag
     1561 gactacttca cgtccaccga gccccagtac cagcccgggg agaacctc
//
